Addgene plasmid #91303: pHH0103_DOCK5-1/1-IS1/2
Purpose: Protein expression and purification of human SH3 domain construct DOCK5-1/1-IS1/2
Depositing lab: Sachdev Sidhu. Depositing organization: University of Toronto. Publication: Comprehensive Analysis of the Human SH3 Domain Family Reveals a Wide Variety of Non-canonical Specificities. Teyra J, Huang H, Jain S, Guan X, Dong A, Liu Y, Tempel W, Min J, Tong Y, Kim PM, Bader GD, Sidhu SS. Structure. 2017 Oct 3;25(10):1598-1610.e3. doi: 10.1016/j.str.2017.07.017. Epub 2017 Sep 7. PubMed 28890361.
Backbone
  Vector backbone: pHH0103
  Vector type: Bacterial Expression
Growth in bacteria
  Bacterial resistance: Ampicillin, 100 μg/mL
  Growth temperature: 37°C
  Growth strain: DH5alpha
  Copy number: Low Copy
Gene/Insert
  Gene/Insert name: DOCK5-1/1-IS1/2
  Species: H. sapiens (human)
  Insert size (bp): 249
  Entrez Gene: DOCK5
  Cloning method: Restriction Enzyme; 5′ cloning site Sfi1 (unknown if destroyed); 3′ cloning site Not1 (unknown if destroyed)
Terms and licenses: Academic/Nonprofit Terms; Industry Terms: Not Available to Industry
How to cite: pHH0103_DOCK5-1/1-IS1/2 was a gift from Sachdev Sidhu (Addgene plasmid # 91303 ; http://n2t.net/addgene:91303 ; RRID:Addgene_91303)
