[The description below was written by a language model from this plasmid's Addgene catalogue record and pLannotate feature annotations shown in this document.]
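Description:
pHH0103_DOCK5-1/1-IS1/2 is a bacterial expression plasmid of about 7 kb, built on the pHH0103 backbone, for producing and purifying a human SH3 domain from DOCK5, a guanine nucleotide exchange factor for Rho and Rac GTPases. It belongs to a collection of constructs made for a family-wide analysis of human SH3 domain binding specificities. The 249 bp insert was cloned between SfiI and NotI sites, and the annotation detects a DOCK5 coding fragment of roughly matching length.

Expression is driven by the strong hybrid tac promoter with an adjacent lac operator. The plasmid carries its own lacI gene under the up-regulated lacIq promoter, so transcription is kept repressed until it is induced with IPTG. The coding features follow one another in the same orientation: a 6xHis tag, then Schistosoma japonicum glutathione S-transferase, then the DOCK5 SH3 fragment. This arrangement indicates an N-terminally His- and GST-tagged fusion that could be purified by metal-chelate or glutathione affinity, with GST also serving as a solubility partner. An fd phage terminator follows the insert.

Downstream of the terminator lie fragments of M13 gene III, along with partial tetracycline-resistance and interrupted rop sequences and an f1 origin. These look like remnants of a pBR322- and phagemid-type ancestry rather than functional parts of the expression cassette, though the record does not comment on them. The plasmid replicates from a ColE1/pMB1-type origin with the pBR322 bom region, is catalogued as low copy, and is selected with ampicillin through the β-lactamase gene.
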