Features (pLannotate 1.2.2; 21 found; start..end, strand, type, name):
     46..123     +  promoter       lacIq promoter: lacI (mutant); In the lacIq allele, a single base change in the promoter boosts expression of the lacI gene about 10-fold.
    124..1206    +  CDS            lacI: lac repressor; lacI; The lac repressor binds to the lac operator to inhibit transcription in E. coli. This inhibition can be relieved by adding lactose or isopropyl-β-D-thiogalactopyranoside (IPTG).
   1219..1240    +  protein_bind   CAP binding site: CAP binding activates transcription in the presence of cAMP. E. coli catabolite activator protein
   1259..1276    +  promoter       tet promoter (fragment): E. coli promoter for tetracycline efflux protein gene
   1449..1477    +  promoter       tac promoter: strong E. coli promoter; hybrid between the trp and lac UV5 promoters
   1485..1501    +  protein_bind   lac operator: The lac repressor binds to the lac operator to inhibit transcription in E. coli. This inhibition can be relieved by adding lactose or isopropyl-β-D-thiogalactopyranoside (IPTG). lac repressor encoded by lacI
   1586..1603    +  CDS            6xHis: 6xHis affinity tag
   1619..2272    +  CDS            GST26_SCHJA: Experimental evidence at protein level: Swiss-Prot protein existence level 1. GST isoenzymes appear to play a central role in the parasite detoxification system. Other functions are also suspected including a role in increasing the solubility of haematin in the parasite gut. From Schistosoma japonicum (Blood fluke).
   2354..2581    +  CDS            DOCK5 (fragment): DOCK5_HUMAN - Experimental evidence at protein level: Swiss-Prot protein existence level 1. Guanine nucleotide exchange factor (GEF) for Rho and Rac. GEF proteins activate small GTPases by exchanging bound GDP for free GTP (By similarity). Along with DOCK1, mediates CRK/CRKL regulation of epithelial and endothelial cell spreading and migration on type IV collagen (PubMed:19004829). From Homo sapiens (Human).
   2597..2644    +  terminator     fd terminator (sequence withheld): central terminator from bacteriophage fd (Otsuka and Kunisawa, 1982)
   2649..2861    +  CDS            M13 gene III (fragment) (sequence partly withheld): pIII; III; minor coat protein
   2876..3346    +  CDS            M13 gene III (fragment) (sequence partly withheld): pIII; III; minor coat protein
   3368..3438    +  CDS            TcR (fragment): tetracycline efflux protein; tet; confers resistance to tetracycline
   3680..4060    -  CDS            YPB1_ECOLX: Protein predicted: Swiss-Prot protein existence level 4. From Escherichia coli.
   4077..4228    +  CDS            rop (fragment): Rop protein, which maintains plasmids at low copy number; rop
   4264..4692    -  rep_origin     f1 ori (sequence partly withheld): f1 bacteriophage origin of replication; arrow indicates direction of (+) strand synthesis
   4701..4740    +  CDS            rop (fragment): Rop protein, which maintains plasmids at low copy number; rop
   4842..4982    +  misc_feature   bom: basis of mobility region from pBR322
   5168..5755    -  rep_origin     ori: high-copy-number ColE1/pMB1/pBR322/pUC origin of replication
   5926..6786    -  CDS            AmpR: β-lactamase; bla; confers resistance to ampicillin, carbenicillin, and related antibiotics
   6787..6891    -  promoter       AmpR promoter: bla
>Addgene plasmid #91303 | pHH0103_DOCK5-1/1-IS1/2 | addgene full sequence | sequence record 191134 | Addgene NGS Result
TAAAAATAGGCGTATCACGAGGCCCTTTCGTCTTCAAGAATTCCCGACACCATCGAATGGTGCAAAACCT
TTCGCGGTATGGCATGATAGCGCCCGGAAGAGAGTCAATTCAGGGTGGTGAATGTGAAACCAGTAACGTT
ATACGATGTCGCAGAGTATGCCGGTGTCTCTTATCAGACCGTTTCCCGCGTGGTGAACCAGGCCAGCCAC
GTTTCTGCGAAAACGCGGGAAAAAGTGGAAGCGGCGATGGCGGAGCTGAATTACATTCCCAACCGCGTGG
CACAACAACTGGCGGGCAAACAGTCGTTGCTGATTGGCGTTGCCACCTCCAGTCTGGCCCTGCACGCGCC
GTCGCAAATTGTCGCGGCGATTAAATCTCGCGCCGATCAACTGGGTGCCAGCGTGGTGGTGTCGATGGTA
GAACGAAGCGGCGTCGAAGCCTGTAAAGCGGCGGTGCACAATCTTCTCGCGCAACGCGTCAGTGGGCTGA
TCATTAACTATCCGCTGGATGACCAGGATGCCATTGCTGTGGAAGCTGCCTGCACTAATGTTCCGGCGTT
ATTTCTTGATGTCTCTGACCAGACACCCATCAACAGTATTATTTTCTCCCATGAAGACGGTACGCGACTG
GGCGTGGAGCATCTGGTCGCATTGGGTCACCAGCAAATCGCGCTGTTAGCGGGCCCATTAAGTTCTGTCT
CGGCGCGTCTGCGTCTGGCTGGCTGGCATAAATATCTCACTCGCAATCAAATTCAGCCGATAGCGGAACG
GGAAGGCGACTGGAGTGCCATGTCCGGTTTTCAACAAACCATGCAAATGCTGAATGAGGGCATCGTTCCC
ACTGCGATGCTGGTTGCCAACGATCAGATGGCGCTGGGCGCAATGCGCGCCATTACCGAGTCCGGGCTGC
GCGTTGGTGCGGATATCTCGGTAGTGGGATACGACGATACCGAAGACAGCTCATGTTATATCCCGCCGTT
AACCACCATCAAACAGGATTTTCGCCTGCTGGGGCAAACCAGCGTGGACCGCTTGCTGCAACTCTCTCAG
GGCCAGGCGGTGAAGGGCAATCAGCTGTTGCCCGTCTCACTGGTGAAAAGAAAAACCACCCTGGCGCCCA
ATACGCAAACCGCCTCTCCCCGCGCGTTGGCCGATTCATTAATGCAGCTGGCACGACAGGTTTCCCGACT
GGAAAGCGGGCAGTGAGCGCAACGCAATTAATGTAAGTTAGCTCACTCATTAGGCACAATTCTCATGTTT
GACAGCTTATCATCGACTGCACGGTGCACCAATGCTTCTGGCGTCAGGCAGCCATCGGAAGCTGTGGTAT
GGCTGTGCAGGTCGTAAATCACTGCATAATTCGTGTCGCTCAAGGCGCACTCCCGTTCTGGATAATGTTT
TTTGCGCCGACATCATAACGGTTCTGGCAAATATTCTGAAATGAGCTGTTGACAATTAATCATCGGCTCG
TATAATGTGTGGAATTGTGAGCGGATAACAATTTCACACAGGAAACAGCCAGTCCGTTTAGGTGTTTTCA
CGAGCACTTCACCAACAAGGACCATAGATTATGAAAATCGAAGAACACCATCACCATCACCATTCCAGCG
GTAAGCTTATGTCCCCTATACTAGGTTATTGGAAAATTAAGGGCCTTGTGCAACCCACTCGACTTCTTTT
GGAATATCTTGAAGAAAAATATGAAGAGCATTTGTATGAGCGCGATGAAGGTGATAAATGGCGAAACAAA
AAGTTTGAATTGGGTTTGGAGTTTCCCAATCTTCCTTATTATATTGATGGTGATGTTAAATTAACACAGT
CTATGGCCATCATACGTTATATAGCTGACAAGCACAACATGTTGGGTGGTTGTCCAAAAGAGCGTGCAGA
GATTTCAATGCTTGAAGGAGCGGTTTTGGATATTAGATACGGTGTTTCGAGAATTGCATATAGTAAAGAC
TTTGAAACTCTCAAAGTTGATTTTCTTAGCAAGCTACCTGAAATGCTGAAAATGTTCGAAGATCGTTTAT
GTCATAAAACATATTTAAATGGTGATCATGTAACCCATCCTGACTTCATGTTGTATGACGCTCTTGATGT
TGTTTTATACATGGACCCAATGTGCCTGGATGCGTTCCCAAAATTAGTTTGTTTTAAAAAACGTATTGAA
GCTATCCCACAAATTGATAAGTACTTGAAATCCAGCAAGTATATAGCATGGCCTTTGCAGGGCTGGCAAG
CCACGTTTGGTGGTGGCGACCATCCTCCAAAATCGGATCTGGAAGTTCTGTTCCAGGGGCCCCTGTCCAG
CGGTCTGGTTCCGCGTGGTTCCGGTACCGCGGCCCAGCCGGCCTGGATTCCGACGAAACGTCAAAAATAT
GGCGTGGCGATCTATAACTACAATGCGTCACAAGATGTTGAACTGAGCCTGCAAATTGGCGATACCGTGC
ATATTCTGGAAATGTATGAAGGCTGGTATCGTGGTTACACGCTGCAGAACAAAAGCAAAAAAGGCATTTT
TCCGGAAACCTACATCCATCTGAAAGAAGCGACGGTTGAAGACCTGGGTCAACACGAAACCGCGGCCGCA
TA
[142 nt withheld, positions 2593-2734]
C
[98 nt withheld, positions 2736-2833]
AGTTTGTACTGGTGACGAAACTCAGTGTCTAGCTAGAGTGGC
[149 nt withheld, positions 2876-3024]
T
[41 nt withheld, positions 3026-3066]
T
[62 nt withheld, positions 3068-3129]
A
[35 nt withheld, positions 3131-3165]
CCTCCCTCAATCGGTTGAATGTCGCCCTTTTGTCTTTGGCGCTGGTAAACCATATGAA
[86 nt withheld, positions 3224-3309]
T
[54 nt withheld, positions 3311-3364]
CTAGCGCCGCCCTATACCTTGTCTGCCTCCCCGCGTTGCGTCGCGGTGCATGGAGCCGGGCCACCTCGAC
CTGAATGGAAGCCGGCGGCACCTCGCTAACGGATTCACCACTCCAAGAATTGGAGCCAATCAATTCTTGC
GGAGAACTGTGAATGCGCAAACCAACCCTTGGCAGAACATATCCATCGCGTCCGCCATCTCCAGCAGCCG
CACGCGGCGCATCTCGGGCAGCGTTGGGTCCTGGCCACGGGTGCGCATGATCGTGCTCCTGTCGTTGAGG
ACCCGGCTAGGCTGGCGGGGTTGCCTTACTGGTTAGCAGAATGAATCACCGATACGCGAGCGAACGTGAA
GCGACTGCTGCTGCAAAACGTCTGCGACCTGAGCAACAACATGAATGGTCTTCGGTTTCCGTGTTTCGTA
AAGTCTGGAAACGCGGAAGTCAGCGCCCTGCACCATTATGTTCCGGATCTGCATCGCAGGATGCTGCTGG
CTACCCTGTGGAACACCTACATCTGTATTAACGAAGCGCTGGCATTGACCCTGAGTGATTTTTCTCTGGT
CCCGCCGCATCCATACCGCCAGTTGTTTACCCTCACAACGTTCCAGTAACCGGGCATGTTCATCATCAGT
AACCCGTATCGTGAGCATCCTCTCTCGTTTCATCGGTATCATTACCCCCATGAACAGAAATCCCCCTTAC
ACGGAGGCATCAGTGACCAAACAGGAAAAAACCGCCCTTAACATGGCCCGCTTTATCAGAAGCCAGACAT
TAACGCTTCTGGAGAAACTCAACGAGCTGGACGCGGATGAACAGGCAGACATCTGTGAATCGCTTCACGA
CCACGCTGATGAGCTTTACCGCAGGATCCGCGAAATTGTAAGCGTTAATATTTTGTTAAAATTCGCGTTA
AATTTTTGTTAAATCAGCTCATTTTTTAACCAATAGGCCGAAATCGGCAAAATCCCTTATAAATCAAAAG
AATAGACCGAGATAGGGT
[37 nt withheld, positions 4363-4399]
AAAGAACGTGGACTCCAACGTCAAAGG
[49 nt withheld, positions 4427-4475]
T
[91 nt withheld, positions 4477-4567]
G
[124 nt withheld, positions 4569-4692]
CGCGGATCCTGCCTCGCGCGTTTCGGTGATGACGGTGAAAACCTCTGACACATGCAGCTCCCGGAGACGG
TCACAGCTTGTCTGTAAGCGGATGCCGGGAGCAGACAAGCCCGTCAGGGCGCGTCAGCGGGTGTTGGCGG
GTGTCGGGGCGCAGCCATGACCCAGTCACGTAGCGATAGCGGAGTGTATACTGGCTTAACTATGCGGCAT
CAGAGCAGATTGTACTGAGAGTGCACCATATGCGGTGTGAAATACCGCACAGATGCGTAAGGAGAAAATA
CCGCATCAGGCGCTCTTCCGCTTCCTCGCTCACTGACTCGCTGCGCTCGGTCGTTCGGCTGCGGCGAGCG
GTATCAGCTCACTCAAAGGCGGTAATACGGTTATCCACAGAATCAGGGGATAACGCAGGAAAGAACATGT
GAGCAAAAGGCCAGCAAAAGGCCAGGAACCGTAAAAAGGCCGCGTTGCTGGCGTTTTTCCATAGGCTCCG
CCCCCCTGACGAGCATCACAAAAATCGACGCTCAAGTCAGAGGTGGCGAAACCCGACAGGACTATAAAGA
TACCAGGGTTTCCCCCTGGAAGCTCCCTCGTGCGCTCTCCTGTTCCGACCCTGCCGCTTACCGGATACCT
GTCCGCCTTTCTCCCTTCGGGAAGCGTGGCGCTTTCTCATAGCTCACGCTGTAGGTATCTCAGTTCGGTG
TAGGTCGTTCGCTCCAAGCTGGGCTGTGTGCACGAACCCCCCGTTCAGCCCGACCGCTGCGCCTTATCCG
GTAACTATCGTCTTGAGTCCAACCCGGTAAGACACGACTTATCGCCACTGGCAGCAGCCACTGGTAACAG
GATTAGCAGAGCGAGGTATGTAGGCGGTGCTACAGAGTTCTTGAAGTGGTGGCCTAACTACGGCTACACT
AGAAGGACAGTATTTGGTATCTGCGCTCTGCTGAAGCCAGTTACCTTCGGAAAAAGAGTTGGTAGCTCTT
GATCCGGCAAACAAACCACCGCTGGTAGCGGTGGTTTTTTTGTTTGCAAGCAGCAGATTACGCGCAGAAA
AAAAGGATCTCAAGAAGATCCTTTGATCTTTTCTACGGGGTCTGACGCTCAGTGGAACGAAAACTCACGT
TAAGGGATTTTGGTCATGAGATTATCAAAAAGGATCTTCACCTAGATCCTTTTAAATTAAAAATGAAGTT
TTAAATCAATCTAAAGTATATATGAGTAAACTTGGTCTGACAGTTACCAATGCTTAATCAGTGAGGCACC
TATCTCAGCGATCTGTCTATTTCGTTCATCCATAGTTGCCTGACTCCCCGTCGTGTAGATAACTACGATA
CGGGAGGGCTTACCATCTGGCCCCAGTGCTGCAATGATACCGCGAGACCCACGCTCACCGGCTCCAGATT
TATCAGCAATAAACCAGCCAGCCGGAAGGGCCGAGCGCAGAAGTGGTCCTGCAACTTTATCCGCCTCCAT
CCAGTCTATTAATTGTTGCCGGGAAGCTAGAGTAAGTAGTTCGCCAGTTAATAGTTTGCGCAACGTTGTT
GCCATTGCTGCAGGCATCGTGGTGTCACGCTCGTCGTTTGGTATGGCTTCATTCAGCTCCGGTTCCCAAC
GATCAAGGCGAGTTACATGATCCCCCATGTTGTGCAAAAAAGCGGTTAGCTCCTTCGGTCCTCCGATCGT
TGTCAGAAGTAAGTTGGCCGCAGTGTTATCACTCATGGTTATGGCAGCACTGCATAATTCTCTTACTGTC
ATGCCATCCGTAAGATGCTTTTCTGTGACTGGTGAGTACTCAACCAAGTCATTCTGAGAATAGTGTATGC
GGCGACCGAGTTGCTCTTGCCCGGCGTCAACACGGGATAATACCGCGCCACATAGCAGAACTTTAAAAGT
GCTCATCATTGGAAAACGTTCTTCGGGGCGAAAACTCTCAAGGATCTTACCGCTGTTGAGATCCAGTTCG
ATGTAACCCACTCGTGCACCCAACTGATCTTCAGCATCTTTTACTTTCACCAGCGTTTCTGGGTGAGCAA
AAACAGGAAGGCAAAATGCCGCAAAAAAGGGAATAAGGGCGACACGGAAATGTTGAATACTCATACTCTT
CCTTTTTCAATATTATTGAAGCATTTATCAGGGTTATTGTCTCATGAGCGGATACATATTTGAATGTATT
TAGAAAAATAAACAAATAGGGGTTCCGCGCACATTTCCCCGAAAAGTGCCACCTGACGTCTAAGAAACCA
TTATTATCATGACATTAACCTA
