>Addgene plasmid #91303 | pHH0103_DOCK5-1/1-IS1/2 | depositor partial sequence | sequence record 175791 | insert sequence
GGCCCAGCCGGCCTGGATTCCGACGAAACGTCAAAAATATGGCGTGGCGATCTATAACTACAATGCGTCA
CAAGATGTTGAACTGAGCCTGCAAATTGGCGATACCGTGCATATTCTGGAAATGTATGAAGGCTGGTATC
GTGGTTACACGCTGCAGAACAAAAGCAAAAAAGGCATTTTTCCGGAAACCTACATCCATCTGAAAGAAGC
GACGGTTGAAGACCTGGGTCAACACGAAACCGCGGCCGC
